Addgene plasmid #109587: p3E-Pacsin2
Purpose: Multisite gateway vector for 3' tagging with Pacsin2
Depositing lab: Rob Parton. Depositing organization: University of Queensland, Institute for Molecular Bioscience. Publication: In vivo cell biological screening identifies an endocytic capture mechanism for T-tubule formation. Hall TE, Martel N, Ariotti N, Xiong Z, Lo HP, Ferguson C, Rae J, Lim YW, Parton RG. Nat Commun. 2020 Jul 24;11(1):3711. doi: 10.1038/s41467-020-17486-w. PubMed 32709891.
Backbone
  Vector backbone: pDEST-actc1b-mKate2-ccdb
  Vector type: Zebrafish plasmids
Growth in bacteria
  Bacterial resistance: Kanamycin, 50 μg/mL
  Growth temperature: 37°C
  Growth strain: DH5alpha
  Copy number: High Copy
Gene/Insert
  Gene/Insert name: Pacsin2
  Species: D. rerio (zebrafish)
  Entrez Gene: pacsin2 (a.k.a. zgc:77519)
  Cloning method: Gateway Cloning
Terms and licenses: Academic/Nonprofit Terms; Industry Terms: Not Available to Industry
How to cite: p3E-Pacsin2 was a gift from Rob Parton (Addgene plasmid # 109587 ; http://n2t.net/addgene:109587 ; RRID:Addgene_109587)
