[The description below was written by a language model from this plasmid's Addgene catalogue record and pLannotate feature annotations shown in this document.]
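Description:
p3E-Pacsin2 is a small (about 4.1 kb) 3' entry clone for multisite Gateway assembly, carrying the zebrafish (D. rerio) pacsin2 coding sequence so that it can be placed at the 3' position of an assembled expression construct, that is, fused downstream of a middle-entry element. It is propagated in E. coli on a high-copy ColE1/pUC-type origin and selected with kanamycin through an aph(3')-Ia resistance gene. The remaining backbone features are typical of Gateway donor-derived entry vectors: rrnB T1 and T2 terminators upstream of the cloning site to block read-through transcription, a T7 promoter flanking the insert, and short lacI and lacZα remnants with no functional role.

The roughly 1.46 kb Pacsin2 open reading frame is bracketed by Gateway recombination sites, annotated as attR2 on one side and an attB3 core overlapping an attL-type fragment on the other, which fits the attR2/attL3 configuration expected of a 3' entry clone used in LR reactions. The annotation software matched the insert to mouse PACSIN2, but this reflects homology; the catalogue entry gives the species as zebrafish. Pacsin2 is a lipid-binding, membrane-tubulating protein involved in caveolar morphogenesis and endocytosis. The plasmid itself has no eukaryotic promoter, fluorescent tag or polyadenylation signal annotated; expression depends on the partners it is recombined with. The catalogue lists the backbone as pDEST-actc1b-mKate2-ccdb, but neither sequence record shows any features of such a destination vector, so that field more plausibly names the intended recombination partner than the actual backbone. The depositor and sequencing-verified records are the same length and carry the same features in a different circular orientation.
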