Features (pLannotate 1.2.2; 11 found; start..end, strand, type, name):
    121..213     +  CDS            lacI (fragment): lac repressor; lacI; The lac repressor binds to the lac operator to inhibit transcription in E. coli. This inhibition can be relieved by adding lactose or isopropyl-β-D-thiogalactopyranoside (IPTG).
    268..295     -  terminator     rrnB T2 terminator: transcription terminator T2 from the E. coli rrnB gene
    427..470     +  terminator     rrnB T1 terminator: Escherichia coli rrnB; transcription terminator T1 from the E. coli rrnB gene
    517..553     -  CDS            lacZα (fragment): LacZα fragment of β-galactosidase; lacZ fragment
    624..747     -  protein_bind   attR2: mutant version of attR; recombination site for the Gateway® LR reaction LR Clonase™
    756..2216    +  CDS            Pacsin2: PACN2_MOUSE - Experimental evidence at protein level: Swiss-Prot protein existence level 1. Regulates the morphogenesis and endocytosis of caveolae (PubMed:21807942). Lipid-binding protein that is able to promote the tubulation of the phosphatidic acid-containing membranes it preferentially binds. Plays a role in intracellular vesicle-mediated transport. Involved in the endocytosis of cell-surface receptors like the EGF receptor, contributing to its internalization in the absence of EGF stimulus. From Mus musculus (Mouse).
   2220..2240    -  protein_bind   attB3: mutant version of attB; core recombination site for the Gateway® BP reaction BP Clonase™
   2231..2316    -  protein_bind   attL1 (fragment): mutant version of attL; recombination site for the Gateway® LR reaction LR Clonase™
   2353..2371    -  promoter       T7 promoter: promoter for bacteriophage T7 RNA polymerase
   2505..3314    +  CDS            KanR: aminoglycoside phosphotransferase; aph(3')-Ia; confers resistance to kanamycin in bacteria or G418 (Geneticin®) in eukaryotes
   3461..4049    +  rep_origin     ori: high-copy-number ColE1/pMB1/pBR322/pUC origin of replication
>Addgene plasmid #109587 | p3E-Pacsin2 | depositor full sequence | sequence record 206524 | Full Sequence
CTTTCCTGCGTTATCCCCTGATTCTGTGGATAACCGTATTACCGCCTTTGAGTGAGCTGATACCGCTCGC
CGCAGCCGAACGACCGAGCGCAGCGAGTCAGTGAGCGAGGAAGCGGAAGAGCGCCCAATACGCAAACCGC
CTCTCCCCGCGCGTTGGCCGATTCATTAATGCAGCTGGCACGACAGGTTTCCCGACTGGAAAGCGGGCAG
TGAGCGCAACGCAATTAATACGCGTACCGCTAGCCAGGAAGAGTTTGTAGAAACGCAAAAAGGCCATCCG
TCAGGATGGCCTTCTGCTTAGTTTGATGCCTGGCAGTTTATGGCGGGCGTCCTGCCCGCCACCCTCCGGG
CCGTTGCTTCACAACGTTCAAATCCGCTCCCGGCGGATTTGTCCTACTCAGGAGAGCGTTCACCGACAAA
CAACAGATAAAACGAAAGGCCCAGTCTTCCGACTGAGCCTTTCGTTTTATTTGATGCCTGGCAGTTCCCT
ACTCTCGCGTTAACGCTAGCATGGATGTTTTCCCAGTCACGACGTTGTAAAACGACGGCCAGTCTTAAGC
TCGGGCCCTGCAGCTCTAGAGCTCGAATTCTACAGGTCACTAATACCATCTAAGTAGTTGGTTCATAGTG
ACTGCATATGTTGTGTTTTACAGTATTATGTAGTCTGTTTTTTATGCAAAATCTAATTTAATATATTGAT
ATTTATATCATTTTACGTTTCTCGTTCAACTTTCTTGTACAAAGTGGCTTCGGATTTCAACGACTCTCTG
ATTGACGTGTCCAGCGACAGCTTCTGGGAGGTGGGAAACTACAAGCGTTCAGTGAAGCGAGTGGACGATG
GGAACCGTCTGTGTAACGACCTGATGAGCTGCCTGCACGAGCGCGCACGCATCGAGAAGAGCTACAGCAC
ACAGCTCACCGACTGGGCCAAGCGCTGGAGACAGACCATCGAGAAAGGCCCTCAGTACGGGACGGTGGAG
CGGGCGTGGTGCGCTCTGATGACCGAGGCCGAGAAGGTGAGCGATCTGCACATGGAGGTGAAGGCCGCTC
TGATGGCGGAGGACTTCGAGAAGATCAAGAACTGGCAGAAGGACGCCTACCACAAGCAGATAATCGGGGG
CTTCAAGGAGACCAAAGAGGCGGAGGACGGCTTTCGCAAGGCTCAGAAACCCTGGGCCAAGAAGCTGAAG
GAGATGGAGACCATGAAGAAGGCGTACCACACGGCCTGCAAAGAGGAGAAAACAGCCACCAGCAGAGAGA
ACTCCAGCAAACTGGACAACAGCAACCCCGAAGCCCAGAAGAAGCTGCAGGAGAAGGTGGAGAAGTGCCA
GCAGGAGGTGCAGAAGACGAAGGAGCGCTACGAGAAGTCTCTGGAAGATCTGGACAAGGTGACGCCGCAG
TACATGGAGAACATGGAGCAGGTGTTCGAGCAGTGGCAGCAGTTCGAGGGAAAGAGACTGAGCTTCTTCA
AGGAGGTCCTGCTGGAGGTCAAGCAGCACCTCGACCTCTCCTCCAATCACAAGTACACCACCGTCTACCA
CACGCTACAGGACACTATCCAGGGAGCAGATCCACAAGAGGACCTCAAGTGGTTCCGCTCAAACCACGGA
CCCGGCATGACCATGAACTGGCCCCAGTTTGAGGAATGGTCCATGGACCTGAACCGGACCCTCAGCCGCC
GGGAAACGAAGCGCAGACCTGCTGAGGGAGTGACCCTGACAGCGATCAGTCACAATCCTGAGCAGAGCTC
CAGAGTCAGCAGTGTGCCTGCGGTCAGTAGTTCAGAAGCGGCATGCTTAAACCCGTTTGATGATGATGAT
GATGATGTAGATGAGGATGAAGAGCCGGCGGTCACACACACCCACAGCAGCCCGGTCAAACATGAGGAGG
CTGTAGCACAAACTGCAGCAGTAGAGAAGGCTCCCGCTCCAGCTGCCATCACTGCTGCTGATGATGATGA
TGATGAAGAGTCAGGAAACCCCTTCTCCTCCTCGTCAGCCAATGGGAATCCGTTTGAGGAGGAGCCGTCC
ACGGAGATGTGTGTGCCGGTGCGCGCTGTCTATGACTATGAGGGACAGGAGCAGGACGAGCTCAGCTTCA
AAGCAGGAGATGAGCTGGTGAAGCTGAGTGAGGAGGACGAGCAGGGCTGGTGTAAGGGGCGTCTGAGCGA
CGGCACTGTTGGTCTGTATCCTGCCAACTATGTGGAGGATCTGCAGTGACAACTTTATTATACAAAGTTG
GCATTATAAAAAAGCATTGCTTATCAATTTGTTGCAACGAACAGGTCACTATCAGTCAAAATAAAATCAT
TATTTGGAGCTCCATGGTAGCGTTAACGCGGCCGCGATATCCCCTATAGTGAGTCGTATTACATGGTCAT
AGCTGTTTCCTGGCAGCTCTGGCCCGTGTCTCAAAATCTCTGATGTTACATTGCACAAGATAAAAATATA
TCATCATGAACAATAAAACTGTCTGCTTACATAAACAGTAATACAAGGGGTGTTATGAGCCATATTCAAC
GGGAAACGTCGAGGCCGCGATTAAATTCCAACATGGATGCTGATTTATATGGGTATAAATGGGCTCGCGA
TAATGTCGGGCAATCAGGTGCGACAATCTATCGCTTGTATGGGAAGCCCGATGCGCCAGAGTTGTTTCTG
AAACATGGCAAAGGTAGCGTTGCCAATGATGTTACAGATGAGATGGTCAGACTAAACTGGCTGACGGAAT
TTATGCCTCTTCCGACCATCAAGCATTTTATCCGTACTCCTGATGATGCATGGTTACTCACCACTGCGAT
CCCCGGAAAAACAGCATTCCAGGTATTAGAAGAATATCCTGATTCAGGTGAAAATATTGTTGATGCGCTG
GCAGTGTTCCTGCGCCGGTTGCATTCGATTCCTGTTTGTAATTGTCCTTTTAACAGCGATCGCGTATTTC
GTCTCGCTCAGGCGCAATCACGAATGAATAACGGTTTGGTTGATGCGAGTGATTTTGATGACGAGCGTAA
TGGCTGGCCTGTTGAACAAGTCTGGAAAGAAATGCATAAACTTTTGCCATTCTCACCGGATTCAGTCGTC
ACTCATGGTGATTTCTCACTTGATAACCTTATTTTTGACGAGGGGAAATTAATAGGTTGTATTGATGTTG
GACGAGTCGGAATCGCAGACCGATACCAGGATCTTGCCATCCTATGGAACTGCCTCGGTGAGTTTTCTCC
TTCATTACAGAAACGGCTTTTTCAAAAATATGGTATTGATAATCCTGATATGAATAAATTGCAGTTTCAT
TTGATGCTCGATGAGTTTTTCTAATCAGAATTGGTTAATTGGTTGTAACACTGGCAGAGCATTACGCTGA
CTTGACGGGACGGCGCAAGCTCATGACCAAAATCCCTTAACGTGAGTTACGCGTCGTTCCACTGAGCGTC
AGACCCCGTAGAAAAGATCAAAGGATCTTCTTGAGATCCTTTTTTTCTGCGCGTAATCTGCTGCTTGCAA
ACAAAAAAACCACCGCTACCAGCGGTGGTTTGTTTGCCGGATCAAGAGCTACCAACTCTTTTTCCGAAGG
TAACTGGCTTCAGCAGAGCGCAGATACCAAATACTGTCCTTCTAGTGTAGCCGTAGTTAGGCCACCACTT
CAAGAACTCTGTAGCACCGCCTACATACCTCGCTCTGCTAATCCTGTTACCAGTGGCTGCTGCCAGTGGC
GATAAGTCGTGTCTTACCGGGTTGGACTCAAGACGATAGTTACCGGATAAGGCGCAGCGGTCGGGCTGAA
CGGGGGGTTCGTGCACACAGCCCAGCTTGGAGCGAACGACCTACACCGAACTGAGATACCTACAGCGTGA
GCATTGAGAAAGCGCCACGCTTCCCGAAGGGAGAAAGGCGGACAGGTATCCGGTAAGCGGCAGGGTCGGA
ACAGGAGAGCGCACGAGGGAGCTTCCAGGGGGAAACGCCTGGTATCTTTATAGTCCTGTCGGGTTTCGCC
ACCTCTGACTTGAGCGTCGATTTTTGTGATGCTCGTCAGGGGGGCGGAGCCTATGGAAAAACGCCAGCAA
CGCGGCCTTTTTACGGTTCCTGGCCTTTTGCTGGCCTTTTGCTCACATGTT
