Features (pLannotate 1.2.2; 12 found; start..end, strand, type, name):
      1..124     -  protein_bind   attR2: mutant version of attR; recombination site for the Gateway® LR reaction LR Clonase™
    133..1593    +  CDS            Pacsin2: PACN2_MOUSE - Experimental evidence at protein level: Swiss-Prot protein existence level 1. Regulates the morphogenesis and endocytosis of caveolae (PubMed:21807942). Lipid-binding protein that is able to promote the tubulation of the phosphatidic acid-containing membranes it preferentially binds. Plays a role in intracellular vesicle-mediated transport. Involved in the endocytosis of cell-surface receptors like the EGF receptor, contributing to its internalization in the absence of EGF stimulus. From Mus musculus (Mouse).
   1597..1617    -  protein_bind   attB3: mutant version of attB; core recombination site for the Gateway® BP reaction BP Clonase™
   1608..1693    -  protein_bind   attL1 (fragment): mutant version of attL; recombination site for the Gateway® LR reaction LR Clonase™
   1730..1748    -  promoter       T7 promoter: promoter for bacteriophage T7 RNA polymerase
   1882..2691    +  CDS            KanR: aminoglycoside phosphotransferase; aph(3')-Ia; confers resistance to kanamycin in bacteria or G418 (Geneticin®) in eukaryotes
   2838..3426    +  rep_origin     ori: high-copy-number ColE1/pMB1/pBR322/pUC origin of replication
   3609..3701    +  CDS            lacI (fragment): lac repressor; lacI; The lac repressor binds to the lac operator to inhibit transcription in E. coli. This inhibition can be relieved by adding lactose or isopropyl-β-D-thiogalactopyranoside (IPTG).
   3756..3783    -  terminator     rrnB T2 terminator: transcription terminator T2 from the E. coli rrnB gene
   3915..3958    +  terminator     rrnB T1 terminator: Escherichia coli rrnB; transcription terminator T1 from the E. coli rrnB gene
   4005..4041    -  CDS            lacZα (fragment): LacZα fragment of β-galactosidase; lacZ fragment
   4079..4108    -  protein_bind   attP2 (fragment): mutant version of attP; recombination site for the Gateway® BP reaction BP Clonase™
>Addgene plasmid #109587 | p3E-Pacsin2 | addgene full sequence | sequence record 222119 | Addgene NGS Result
CATAGTGACTGCATATGTTGTGTTTTACAGTATTATGTAGTCTGTTTTTTATGCAAAATCTAATTTAATA
TATTGATATTTATATCATTTTACGTTTCTCGTTCAACTTTCTTGTACAAAGTGGCTTCGGATTTCAACGA
CTCTCTGATTGACGTGTCCAGCGACAGCTTCTGGGAGGTGGGAAACTACAAGCGTTCAGTGAAGCGAGTG
GACGATGGGAACCGTCTGTGTAACGACCTGATGAGCTGCCTGCACGAGCGCGCACGCATCGAGAAGAGCT
ACAGCACACAGCTCACCGACTGGGCCAAGCGCTGGAGACAGACCATCGAGAAAGGCCCTCAGTACGGGAC
GGTGGAGCGGGCGTGGTGCGCTCTGATGACCGAGGCCGAGAAGGTGAGCGATCTGCACATGGAGGTGAAG
GCCGCTCTGATGGCGGAGGACTTCGAGAAGATCAAGAACTGGCAGAAGGACGCCTACCACAAGCAGATAA
TCGGGGGCTTCAAGGAGACCAAAGAGGCGGAGGACGGCTTTCGCAAGGCTCAGAAACCCTGGGCCAAGAA
GCTGAAGGAGATGGAGACCATGAAGAAGGCGTACCACACGGCCTGCAAAGAGGAGAAAACAGCCACCAGC
AGAGAGAACTCCAGCAAACTGGACAACAGCAACCCCGAAGCCCAGAAGAAGCTGCAGGAGAAGGTGGAGA
AGTGCCAGCAGGAGGTGCAGAAGACGAAGGAGCGCTACGAGAAGTCTCTGGAAGATCTGGACAAGGTGAC
GCCGCAGTACATGGAGAACATGGAGCAGGTGTTCGAGCAGTGGCAGCAGTTCGAGGGAAAGAGACTGAGC
TTCTTCAAGGAGGTCCTGCTGGAGGTCAAGCAGCACCTCGACCTCTCCTCCAATCACAAGTACACCACCG
TCTACCACACGCTACAGGACACTATCCAGGGAGCAGATCCACAAGAGGACCTCAAGTGGTTCCGCTCAAA
CCACGGACCCGGCATGACCATGAACTGGCCCCAGTTTGAGGAATGGTCCATGGACCTGAACCGGACCCTC
AGCCGCCGGGAAACGAAGCGCAGACCTGCTGAGGGAGTGACCCTGACAGCGATCAGTCACAATCCTGAGC
AGAGCTCCAGAGTCAGCAGTGTGCCTGCGGTCAGTAGTTCAGAAGCGGCATGCTTAAACCCGTTTGATGA
TGATGATGATGATGTAGATGAGGATGAAGAGCCGGCGGTCACACACACCCACAGCAGCCCGGTCAAACAT
GAGGAGGCTGTAGCACAAACTGCAGCAGTAGAGAAGGCTCCCGCTCCAGCTGCCATCACTGCTGCTGATG
ATGATGATGATGAAGAGTCAGGAAACCCCTTCTCCTCCTCGTCAGCCAATGGGAATCCGTTTGAGGAGGA
GCCGTCCACGGAGATGTGTGTGCCGGTGCGCGCTGTCTATGACTATGAGGGACAGGAGCAGGACGAGCTC
AGCTTCAAAGCAGGAGATGAGCTGGTGAAGCTGAGTGAGGAGGACGAGCAGGGCTGGTGTAAGGGGCGTC
TGAGCGACGGCACTGTTGGTCTGTATCCTGCCAACTATGTGGAGGATCTGCAGTGACAACTTTATTATAC
AAAGTTGGCATTATAAAAAAGCATTGCTTATCAATTTGTTGCAACGAACAGGTCACTATCAGTCAAAATA
AAATCATTATTTGGAGCTCCATGGTAGCGTTAACGCGGCCGCGATATCCCCTATAGTGAGTCGTATTACA
TGGTCATAGCTGTTTCCTGGCAGCTCTGGCCCGTGTCTCAAAATCTCTGATGTTACATTGCACAAGATAA
AAATATATCATCATGAACAATAAAACTGTCTGCTTACATAAACAGTAATACAAGGGGTGTTATGAGCCAT
ATTCAACGGGAAACGTCGAGGCCGCGATTAAATTCCAACATGGATGCTGATTTATATGGGTATAAATGGG
CTCGCGATAATGTCGGGCAATCAGGTGCGACAATCTATCGCTTGTATGGGAAGCCCGATGCGCCAGAGTT
GTTTCTGAAACATGGCAAAGGTAGCGTTGCCAATGATGTTACAGATGAGATGGTCAGACTAAACTGGCTG
ACGGAATTTATGCCTCTTCCGACCATCAAGCATTTTATCCGTACTCCTGATGATGCATGGTTACTCACCA
CTGCGATCCCCGGAAAAACAGCATTCCAGGTATTAGAAGAATATCCTGATTCAGGTGAAAATATTGTTGA
TGCGCTGGCAGTGTTCCTGCGCCGGTTGCATTCGATTCCTGTTTGTAATTGTCCTTTTAACAGCGATCGC
GTATTTCGTCTCGCTCAGGCGCAATCACGAATGAATAACGGTTTGGTTGATGCGAGTGATTTTGATGACG
AGCGTAATGGCTGGCCTGTTGAACAAGTCTGGAAAGAAATGCATAAACTTTTGCCATTCTCACCGGATTC
AGTCGTCACTCATGGTGATTTCTCACTTGATAACCTTATTTTTGACGAGGGGAAATTAATAGGTTGTATT
GATGTTGGACGAGTCGGAATCGCAGACCGATACCAGGATCTTGCCATCCTATGGAACTGCCTCGGTGAGT
TTTCTCCTTCATTACAGAAACGGCTTTTTCAAAAATATGGTATTGATAATCCTGATATGAATAAATTGCA
GTTTCATTTGATGCTCGATGAGTTTTTCTAATCAGAATTGGTTAATTGGTTGTAACACTGGCAGAGCATT
ACGCTGACTTGACGGGACGGCGCAAGCTCATGACCAAAATCCCTTAACGTGAGTTACGCGTCGTTCCACT
GAGCGTCAGACCCCGTAGAAAAGATCAAAGGATCTTCTTGAGATCCTTTTTTTCTGCGCGTAATCTGCTG
CTTGCAAACAAAAAAACCACCGCTACCAGCGGTGGTTTGTTTGCCGGATCAAGAGCTACCAACTCTTTTT
CCGAAGGTAACTGGCTTCAGCAGAGCGCAGATACCAAATACTGTTCTTCTAGTGTAGCCGTAGTTAGGCC
ACCACTTCAAGAACTCTGTAGCACCGCCTACATACCTCGCTCTGCTAATCCTGTTACCAGTGGCTGCTGC
CAGTGGCGATAAGTCGTGTCTTACCGGGTTGGACTCAAGACGATAGTTACCGGATAAGGCGCAGCGGTCG
GGCTGAACGGGGGGTTCGTGCACACAGCCCAGCTTGGAGCGAACGACCTACACCGAACTGAGATACCTAC
AGCGTGAGCTATGAGAAAGCGCCACGCTTCCCGAAGGGAGAAAGGCGGACAGGTATCCGGTAAGCGGCAG
GGTCGGAACAGGAGAGCGCACGAGGGAGCTTCCAGGGGGAAACGCCTGGTATCTTTATAGTCCTGTCGGG
TTTCGCCACCTCTGACTTGAGCGTCGATTTTTGTGATGCTCGTCAGGGGGGCGGAGCCTATGGAAAAACG
CCAGCAACGCGGCCTTTTTACGGTTCCTGGCCTTTTGCTGGCCTTTTGCTCACATGTTCTTTCCTGCGTT
ATCCCCTGATTCTGTGGATAACCGTATTACCGCCTTTGAGTGAGCTGATACCGCTCGCCGCAGCCGAACG
ACCGAGCGCAGCGAGTCAGTGAGCGAGGAAGCGGAAGAGCGCCCAATACGCAAACCGCCTCTCCCCGCGC
GTTGGCCGATTCATTAATGCAGCTGGCACGACAGGTTTCCCGACTGGAAAGCGGGCAGTGAGCGCAACGC
AATTAATACGCGTACCGCTAGCCAGGAAGAGTTTGTAGAAACGCAAAAAGGCCATCCGTCAGGATGGCCT
TCTGCTTAGTTTGATGCCTGGCAGTTTATGGCGGGCGTCCTGCCCGCCACCCTCCGGGCCGTTGCTTCAC
AACGTTCAAATCCGCTCCCGGCGGATTTGTCCTACTCAGGAGAGCGTTCACCGACAAACAACAGATAAAA
CGAAAGGCCCAGTCTTCCGACTGAGCCTTTCGTTTTATTTGATGCCTGGCAGTTCCCTACTCTCGCGTTA
ACGCTAGCATGGATGTTTTCCCAGTCACGACGTTGTAAAACGACGGCCAGTCTTAAGCTCGGGCCCTGCA
GCTCTAGAGCTCGAATTCTACAGGTCACTAATACCATCTAAGTAGTTGGTT
